>Addgene plasmid #56558 | mCitrine-Farnesyl-5 | depositor partial sequence | sequence record 87447 | insert sequence
ACGCAAATGGGCGGTAGGCGTGTACGGTGGGAGGTCTATATAAGCAGAGCTGGTTTAGTGAACCGTCAGA
TCCGCTAGCGCTACCGGTCGCCACCATGGTGAGCAAGGGCGAGGAGCTGTTCACCGGGGTGGTGCCCATC
CTGGTCGAGCTGGACGGCGACGTAAACGGCCACAAGTTCAGCGTGTCCGGCGAGGGCGAGGGCGATGCCA
CCTACGGCAAGCTGACCCTGAAGTTCATCTGCACCACCGGCAAGCTGCCCGTGCCCTGGCCCACCCTCGT
GACCACCTTCGGCTACGGCCTGATGTGCTTCGCCCGCTACCCCGACCACATGAAGCAGCACGACTTCTTC
AAGTCCGCCATGCCCGAAGGCTACGTCCAGGAGCGCACCATCTTCTTCAAGGACGACGGCAACTACAAGA
CCCGCGCCGAGGTGAAGTTCGAGGGCGACACCCTGGTGAACCGCATCGAGCTGAAGGGCATCGACTTCAA
GGAGGACGGCAACATCCTGGGGCACAAGCTGGAGTACAACTACAACAGCCACAACGTCTATATCATGGCC
GACAAGCAGAAGAACGGCATCAAGGTGAACTTCAAGATCCGCCACAACATCGAGGACGGCAGCGTGCAGC
TCGCCGACCACTACCAGCAGAACACCCCCATCGGCGACGGCCCCGTGCTGCTGCCCGACAACCACTACCT
GAGCTACCAGTCCAAGCTGAGCAAAGACCCCAACGAGAAGCGCGATCACATGGTCCTGCTGGAGTTCGTG
ACCGCCGCCGGGATCACTCTCGGCATGGACGAGCTGTACAAGTCCGGACTCAGATCTAAGCTGAACCCTC
CTGATGAGAGTGGCCCCGGCTGCATGAGCTGCAAGTGTGTGCTCTCCTGAGAATTCTGCAGTCGACGGTA
CCGCGGGCCCGGGATCCACCGGATCTAGATAACTGATCATAATCAGCCATACCACATTTGTAGAGGTTTT
ACTTGCTTTAAAAA
