>Addgene plasmid #56558 | mCitrine-Farnesyl-5 | addgene partial sequence | sequence record 136313 | EXFP-internal-F 5'-ACGACGGCAACTACAAGACC-3'
ACCGCATCGAGCTGAAGGGCATCGACTTCAAGGAGGACGGCAACATCCTGGGGCACAAGCTGGAGTACAA
CTACAACAGCCACAACGTCTATATCATGGCCGACAAGCAGAAGAACGGCATCAAGGTGAACTTCAAGATC
CGCCACAACATCGAGGACGGCAGCGTGCAGCTCGCCGACCACTACCAGCAGAACACCCCCATCGGCGACG
GCCCCGTGCTGCTGCCCGACAACCACTACCTGAGCTACCAGTCCAAGCTGAGCAAAGACCCCAACGAGAA
GCGCGATCACATGGTCCTGCTGGAGTTCGTGACCGCCGCCGGGATCACTCTCGGCATGGACGAGCTGTAC
AAGTCCGGACTCAGATCTAAGCTGAACCCTCCTGATGAGAGTGGCCCCGGCTGCATGAGCTGCAAGTGTG
TGCTCTCCTGAGAATTCTGCAGTCGACGGTACCGCGGGCCCGGGATCCACCGGATCTAGATAACTGATCA
TAATCAGCCATACCACATTTGTAGAGGTTTTACTTGCTTTAAAAAACCTCCCACACCTCCCCCTGAACCT
GAAACATAAAATGAATGCAATTGTTGTTGTTAACTTGTTTATTGCAGCTTATAATGGTTACAAATAAAGC
AATAGCATCACAAATTTCACAAATAAAGCATTTTTTTCACTGCATTCTAGTTGTGGTTTGTCCAAACTCA
TCAATGTATCTTAACGCGTAAATTGTAAGCGTTAATATTTTGTTAAAATTCGCGTTAAATTTTTGTTAAA
TCAGCTCATTTTTTAACCAATAGGCCGAAATCGGCAA
