[The description below was written by a language model from this plasmid's Addgene catalogue record.]
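Description:
mCitrine-Farnesyl-5 is a mammalian expression plasmid that produces a membrane-targeted yellow fluorescent protein. It is built on an mCitrine backbone of about 4.75 kb, is maintained in E. coli as a high-copy plasmid under kanamycin selection, and carries a neomycin resistance marker that allows G418 selection of transfected mammalian cells. The record does not list the origin of replication or give an annotated feature table, so the finer details of the backbone are not documented here. The listed sequencing primers do imply that the expression cassette lies between a CMV promoter and an SV40 polyadenylation signal.

The payload is a fusion of mCitrine, a monomeric yellow variant of GFP, to the final 20 amino acids of human HRAS, expressed from the strong constitutive CMV promoter. This C-terminal segment of HRAS contains the CAAX motif that directs farnesylation, along with the neighbouring lipid-modification determinants that normally anchor Ras to the inner leaflet of the plasma membrane. Because the signal must sit at the extreme C-terminus to be processed, the name and design imply that the farnesylation tail follows the fluorescent protein, although the record does not explicitly state the orientation. The "5" in the name probably refers to a linker length, but this is not explained in the record.

The stated purpose is membrane localization, with excitation at 516 nm and emission at 529 nm. The construct is therefore suited to use as a live-cell fluorescent marker for outlining cellular membranes. It can also serve as a localization reference in multicolour imaging alongside other fluorescent fusions.
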