Addgene plasmid #56558: mCitrine-Farnesyl-5
Purpose: Localization: Membrane, Excitation: 516, Emission: 529
Depositing lab: Michael Davidson.
Backbone
  Vector backbone: mCitrine
  Backbone size w/o insert (bp): 4750
  Vector type: Mammalian Expression
  Selectable markers: Neomycin (select with G418)
Growth in bacteria
  Bacterial resistance: Kanamycin, 50 μg/mL
  Growth temperature: 37°C
  Growth strain: DH5alpha
  Copy number: High Copy
Gene/Insert
  Gene/Insert name: Farnesyl (alt name: NM_001130442.1)
  Species: H. sapiens (human)
  Mutation: encodes final 20 aa of NM_001130442.1
  Entrez Gene: HRAS (a.k.a. C-BAS/HAS, C-H-RAS, C-HA-RAS1, CTLO, H-RASIDX, HAMSV, HRAS1, RASH1, p21ras)
  Promoter: CMV
  Tag / fusion protein: mCitrine
  Cloning method: Unknown
  Sequencing primers: 5′ CMV-F; 3′ SV40pA-R
Terms and licenses: Academic/Nonprofit Terms; Industry Terms
Depositor comments: . Excitation = 516; Emission = 529
How to cite: mCitrine-Farnesyl-5 was a gift from Michael Davidson (Addgene plasmid # 56558 ; http://n2t.net/addgene:56558 ; RRID:Addgene_56558)
